>Addgene plasmid #155365 | lenti SYN-dCas9-KRAB-MeCP2 | addgene full sequence | sequence record 318590 | Addgene NGS Result
GACATTGATTATTGACTAGTTATTAATAGTAATCAATTACGGGGTCATTAGTTCATAGCCCATATATGGA
GTTCCGCGTTACATAACTTACGGTAAATGGCCCGCCTGGCTGACCGCCCAACGACCCCCGCCCATTGACG
TCAATAATGACGTATGTTCCCATAGTAACGCCAATAGGGACTTTCCATTGACGTCAATGGGTGGAGTATT
TACGGTAAACTGCCCACTTGGCAGTACATCAAGTGTATCATATGCCAAGTACGCCCCCTATTGACGTCAA
TGACGGTAAATGGCCCGCCTGGCATTATGCCCAGTACATGACCTTATGGGACTTTCCTACTTGGCAGTAC
ATCTACGTATTAGTCATCGCTATTACCATGGTGATGCGGTTTTGGCAGTACATCAATGGGCGTGGATAGC
GGTTTGACTCACGGGGATTTCCAAGTCTCCACCCCATTGACGTCAATGGGAGTTTGTTTTGGCACCAAAA
TCAACGGGACTTTCCAAAATGTCGTAACAACTCCGCCCCATTGACGCAAATGGGCGGTAGGCGTGTACGG
TGGGAGGTCTATATAAGCAGCGCGTTTTGCCTGTACTGGGTCTCTCTGGTTAGACCAGATCTGAGCCTGG
GAGCTCTCTGGCTAACTAGGGAACCCACTGCTTAAGCCTCAATAAAGCTTGCCTTGAGTGCTTCAAGTAG
TGTGTGCCCGTCTGTTGTGTGACTCTGGTAACTAGAGATCCCTCAGACCCTTTTAGTCAGTGTGGAAAAT
CTCTAGCAGTGGCGCCCGAACAGGGACTTGAAAGCGAAAGGGAAACCAGAGGAGCTCTCTCGACGCAGGA
CTCGGCTTGCTGAAGCGCGCACGGCAAGAGGCGAGGGGCGGCGACTGGTGAGTACGCCAAAAATTTTGAC
TAGCGGAGGCTAGAAGGAGAGAGATGGGTGCGAGAGCGTCAGTATTAAGCGGGGGAGAATTAGATCGCGA
TGGGAAAAAATTCGGTTAAGGCCAGGGGGAAAGAAAAAATATAAATTAAAACATATAGTATGGGCAAGCA
GGGAGCTAGAACGATTCGCAGTTAATCCTGGCCTGTTAGAAACATCAGAAGGCTGTAGACAAATACTGGG
ACAGCTACAACCATCCCTTCAGACAGGATCAGAAGAACTTAGATCATTATATAATACAGTAGCAACCCTC
TATTGTGTGCATCAAAGGATAGAGATAAAAGACACCAAGGAAGCTTTAGACAAGATAGAGGAAGAGCAAA
ACAAAAGTAAGACCACCGCACAGCAAGCGGCCGCTGATCTTCAGACCTGGAGGAGGAGATATGAGGGACA
ATTGGAGAAGTGAATTATATAAATATAAAGTAGTAAAAATTGAACCATTAGGAGTAGCACCCACCAAGGC
AAAGAGAAGAGTGGTGCAGAGAGAAAAAAGAGCAGTGGGAATAGGAGCTTTGTTCCTTGGGTTCTTGGGA
GCAGCAGGAAGCACTATGGGCGCAGCGTCAATGACGCTGACGGTACAGGCCAGACAATTATTGTCTGGTA
TAGTGCAGCAGCAGAACAATTTGCTGAGGGCTATTGAGGCGCAACAGCATCTGTTGCAACTCACAGTCTG
GGGCATCAAGCAGCTCCAGGCAAGAATCCTGGCTGTGGAAAGATACCTAAAGGATCAACAGCTCCTGGGG
ATTTGGGGTTGCTCTGGAAAACTCATTTGCACCACTGCTGTGCCTTGGAATGCTAGTTGGAGTAATAAAT
CTCTGGAACAGATTTGGAATCACACGACCTGGATGGAGTGGGACAGAGAAATTAACAATTACACAAGCTT
AATACACTCCTTAATTGAAGAATCGCAAAACCAGCAAGAAAAGAATGAACAAGAATTATTGGAATTAGAT
AAATGGGCAAGTTTGTGGAATTGGTTTAACATAACAAATTGGCTGTGGTATATAAAATTATTCATAATGA
TAGTAGGAGGCTTGGTAGGTTTAAGAATAGTTTTTGCTGTACTTTCTATAGTGAATAGAGTTAGGCAGGG
ATATTCACCATTATCGTTTCAGACCCACCTCCCAACCCCGAGGGGACCCGACAGGCCCGAAGGAATAGAA
GAAGAAGGTGGAGAGAGAGACAGAGACAGATCCATTCGATTAGTGAACGGATCGGCACTGCGTGCGCCAA
TTCTGCAGACAAATGGCAGTATTCATCCACAATTTTAAAAGAAAAGGGGGGATTGGGGGGTACAGTGCAG
GGGAAAGAATAGTAGACATAATAGCAACAGACATACAAACTAAAGAATTACAAAAACAAATTACAAAAAT
TCAAAATTTTCGGGTTTATTACAGGGACAGCAGAGATCCAGTTTGGTTAATTAAAGTGCAAGTGGGTTTT
AGGACCAGGATGAGGCGGGGTGGGGGTGCCTACCTGACGACCGACCCCGACCCACTGGACAAGCACCCAA
CCCCCATTCCCCAAATTGCGCATCCCCTATCAGAGAGGGGGAGGGGAAACAGGATGCGGCGAGGCGCGTG
CGCACTGCCAGCTTCAGCACCGCGGACAGTGCCTTCGCCCCCGCCTGGCGGCGCGCGCCACCGCCGCCTC
AGCACTGAAGGCGCGCTGACGTCACTCGCCGGTCCCCCGCAAACTCCCCTTCCCGGCCACCTTGGTCGCG
TCCGCGCCGCCGCCGGCCCAGCCGGACCGCACCACGCGAGGCGCGAGATAGGGGGGCACGGGCGCGACCA
TCTGCGCTGCGGCGCCGGCGACTCAGCGCTGCCTCAGTCTGCGGTGGGCAGCGGAGGAGTCGTGTCGTGC
CTGAGAGCGCAGACCGGTGCCACCATGGACTATAAGGACCACGACGGAGACTACAAGGATCATGATATTG
ATTACAAAGACGATGACGATAAGATGGCCCCAAAGAAGAAGCGGAAGGTCGGTATCCACGGAGTCCCAGC
AGCCGACAAGAAGTACAGCATCGGCCTGGCCATCGGCACCAACTCTGTGGGCTGGGCCGTGATCACCGAC
GAGTACAAGGTGCCCAGCAAGAAATTCAAGGTGCTGGGCAACACCGACCGGCACAGCATCAAGAAGAACC
TGATCGGAGCCCTGCTGTTCGACAGCGGCGAAACAGCCGAGGCCACCCGGCTGAAGAGAACCGCCAGAAG
AAGATACACCAGACGGAAGAACCGGATCTGCTATCTGCAAGAGATCTTCAGCAACGAGATGGCCAAGGTG
GACGACAGCTTCTTCCACAGACTGGAAGAGTCCTTCCTGGTGGAAGAGGATAAGAAGCACGAGCGGCACC
CCATCTTCGGCAACATCGTGGACGAGGTGGCCTACCACGAGAAGTACCCCACCATCTACCACCTGAGAAA
GAAACTGGTGGACAGCACCGACAAGGCCGACCTGCGGCTGATCTATCTGGCCCTGGCCCACATGATCAAG
TTCCGGGGCCACTTCCTGATCGAGGGCGACCTGAACCCCGACAACAGCGACGTGGACAAGCTGTTCATCC
AGCTGGTGCAGACCTACAACCAGCTGTTCGAGGAAAACCCCATCAACGCCAGCGGCGTGGACGCCAAGGC
CATCCTGTCTGCCAGACTGAGCAAGAGCAGACGGCTGGAAAATCTGATCGCCCAGCTGCCCGGCGAGAAG
AAGAATGGCCTGTTCGGCAACCTGATTGCCCTGAGCCTGGGCCTGACCCCCAACTTCAAGAGCAACTTCG
ACCTGGCCGAGGATGCCAAACTGCAGCTGAGCAAGGACACCTACGACGACGACCTGGACAACCTGCTGGC
CCAGATCGGCGACCAGTACGCCGACCTGTTTCTGGCCGCCAAGAACCTGTCCGACGCCATCCTGCTGAGC
GACATCCTGAGAGTGAACACCGAGATCACCAAGGCCCCCCTGAGCGCCTCTATGATCAAGAGATACGACG
AGCACCACCAGGACCTGACCCTGCTGAAAGCTCTCGTGCGGCAGCAGCTGCCTGAGAAGTACAAAGAGAT
TTTCTTCGACCAGAGCAAGAACGGCTACGCCGGCTACATTGACGGCGGAGCCAGCCAGGAAGAGTTCTAC
AAGTTCATCAAGCCCATCCTGGAAAAGATGGACGGCACCGAGGAACTGCTCGTGAAGCTGAACAGAGAGG
ACCTGCTGCGGAAGCAGCGGACCTTCGACAACGGCAGCATCCCCCACCAGATCCACCTGGGAGAGCTGCA
CGCCATTCTGCGGCGGCAGGAAGATTTTTACCCATTCCTGAAGGACAACCGGGAAAAGATCGAGAAGATC
CTGACCTTCCGCATCCCCTACTACGTGGGCCCTCTGGCCAGGGGAAACAGCAGATTCGCCTGGATGACCA
GAAAGAGCGAGGAAACCATCACCCCCTGGAACTTCGAGGAAGTGGTGGACAAGGGCGCTTCCGCCCAGAG
CTTCATCGAGCGGATGACCAACTTCGATAAGAACCTGCCCAACGAGAAGGTGCTGCCCAAGCACAGCCTG
CTGTACGAGTACTTCACCGTGTATAACGAGCTGACCAAAGTGAAATACGTGACCGAGGGAATGAGAAAGC
CCGCCTTCCTGAGCGGCGAGCAGAAAAAGGCCATCGTGGACCTGCTGTTCAAGACCAACCGGAAAGTGAC
CGTGAAGCAGCTGAAAGAGGACTACTTCAAGAAAATCGAGTGCTTCGACTCCGTGGAAATCTCCGGCGTG
GAAGATCGGTTCAACGCCTCCCTGGGCACATACCACGATCTGCTGAAAATTATCAAGGACAAGGACTTCC
TGGACAATGAGGAAAACGAGGACATTCTGGAAGATATCGTGCTGACCCTGACACTGTTTGAGGACAGAGA
GATGATCGAGGAACGGCTGAAAACCTATGCCCACCTGTTCGACGACAAAGTGATGAAGCAGCTGAAGCGG
CGGAGATACACCGGCTGGGGCAGGCTGAGCCGGAAGCTGATCAACGGCATCCGGGACAAGCAGTCCGGCA
AGACAATCCTGGATTTCCTGAAGTCCGACGGCTTCGCCAACAGAAACTTCATGCAGCTGATCCACGACGA
CAGCCTGACCTTTAAAGAGGACATCCAGAAAGCCCAGGTGTCCGGCCAGGGCGATAGCCTGCACGAGCAC
ATTGCCAATCTGGCCGGCAGCCCCGCCATTAAGAAGGGCATCCTGCAGACAGTGAAGGTGGTGGACGAGC
TCGTGAAAGTGATGGGCCGGCACAAGCCCGAGAACATCGTGATCGAAATGGCCAGAGAGAACCAGACCAC
CCAGAAGGGACAGAAGAACAGCCGCGAGAGAATGAAGCGGATCGAAGAGGGCATCAAAGAGCTGGGCAGC
CAGATCCTGAAAGAACACCCCGTGGAAAACACCCAGCTGCAGAACGAGAAGCTGTACCTGTACTACCTGC
AGAATGGGCGGGATATGTACGTGGACCAGGAACTGGACATCAACCGGCTGTCCGACTACGATGTGGACGC
TATCGTGCCTCAGAGCTTTCTGAAGGACGACTCCATCGACAACAAGGTGCTGACCAGAAGCGACAAGAAC
CGGGGCAAGAGCGACAACGTGCCCTCCGAAGAGGTCGTGAAGAAGATGAAGAACTACTGGCGGCAGCTGC
TGAACGCCAAGCTGATTACCCAGAGAAAGTTCGACAATCTGACCAAGGCCGAGAGAGGCGGCCTGAGCGA
ACTGGATAAGGCCGGCTTCATCAAGAGACAGCTGGTGGAAACCCGGCAGATCACAAAGCACGTGGCACAG
ATCCTGGACTCCCGGATGAACACTAAGTACGACGAGAATGACAAGCTGATCCGGGAAGTGAAAGTGATCA
CCCTGAAGTCCAAGCTGGTGTCCGATTTCCGGAAGGATTTCCAGTTTTACAAAGTGCGCGAGATCAACAA
CTACCACCACGCCCACGACGCCTACCTGAACGCCGTCGTGGGAACCGCCCTGATCAAAAAGTACCCTAAG
CTGGAAAGCGAGTTCGTGTACGGCGACTACAAGGTGTACGACGTGCGGAAGATGATCGCCAAGAGCGAGC
AGGAAATCGGCAAGGCTACCGCCAAGTACTTCTTCTACAGCAACATCATGAACTTTTTCAAGACCGAGAT
TACCCTGGCCAACGGCGAGATCCGGAAGCGGCCTCTGATCGAGACAAACGGCGAAACCGGGGAGATCGTG
TGGGATAAGGGCCGGGATTTTGCCACCGTGCGGAAAGTGCTGAGCATGCCCCAAGTGAATATCGTGAAAA
AGACCGAGGTGCAGACAGGCGGCTTCAGCAAAGAGTCTATCCTGCCCAAGAGGAACAGCGATAAGCTGAT
CGCCAGAAAGAAGGACTGGGACCCTAAGAAGTACGGCGGCTTCGACAGCCCCACCGTGGCCTATTCTGTG
CTGGTGGTGGCCAAAGTGGAAAAGGGCAAGTCCAAGAAACTGAAGAGTGTGAAAGAGCTGCTGGGGATCA
CCATCATGGAAAGAAGCAGCTTCGAGAAGAATCCCATCGACTTTCTGGAAGCCAAGGGCTACAAAGAAGT
GAAAAAGGACCTGATCATCAAGCTGCCTAAGTACTCCCTGTTCGAGCTGGAAAACGGCCGGAAGAGAATG
CTGGCCTCTGCCGGCGAACTGCAGAAGGGAAACGAACTGGCCCTGCCCTCCAAATATGTGAACTTCCTGT
ACCTGGCCAGCCACTATGAGAAGCTGAAGGGCTCCCCCGAGGATAATGAGCAGAAACAGCTGTTTGTGGA
ACAGCACAAGCACTACCTGGACGAGATCATCGAGCAGATCAGCGAGTTCTCCAAGAGAGTGATCCTGGCC
GACGCTAATCTGGACAAAGTGCTGTCCGCCTACAACAAGCACCGGGATAAGCCCATCAGAGAGCAGGCCG
AGAATATCATCCACCTGTTTACCCTGACCAATCTGGGAGCCCCTGCCGCCTTCAAGTACTTTGACACCAC
CATCGACCGGAAGAGGTACACCAGCACCAAAGAGGTGCTGGACGCCACCCTGATCCACCAGAGCATCACC
GGCCTGTACGAGACACGGATCGACCTGTCTCAGCTGGGAGGCGACAAAAGGCCGGCGGCCACGAAAAAGG
CCGGACAGGCCAAAAAGAAAAAGAGTGGTGGAGGAAGTGGCGGGTCAGGGTCGATGGACGCGAAATCACT
TACGGCATGGTCGAGAACACTGGTTACGTTCAAGGACGTGTTTGTGGACTTTACACGTGAGGAGTGGAAA
TTGCTGGATACTGCGCAACAAATTGTGTATCGAAATGTCATGCTTGAGAATTACAAGAACCTCGTCAGTC
TCGGATACCAGTTGACGAAACCGGATGTGATCCTTAGGCTCGAAAAGGGGGAAGAACCTTGGCTGGTATC
GGGAGGTGGTTCGGGTGGCTCTGGATCAAGCCCAAAGAAGAAACGGAAGGTGGAAGCCTCAGTGCAGGTG
AAAAGGGTGCTGGAAAAATCCCCCGGCAAACTCCTCGTGAAGATGCCCTTCCAGGCTTCCCCTGGCGGAA
AAGGTGAAGGGGGTGGCGCAACCACATCTGCCCAGGTCATGGTCATCAAGCGACCTGGAAGGAAAAGAAA
GGCCGAGGCTGACCCTCAGGCCATTCCAAAGAAACGGGGACGCAAGCCAGGGTCCGTGGTCGCAGCTGCA
GCAGCTGAGGCTAAGAAAAAGGCAGTGAAGGAAAGCTCCATCCGCAGTGTGCAGGAGACTGTCCTGCCCA
TCAAGAAGAGGAAGACTAGGGAGACCGTGTCCATCGAGGTCAAAGAAGTGGTCAAGCCCCTGCTCGTGTC
CACCCTGGGCGAAAAATCTGGAAAGGGGCTCAAAACATGCAAGTCACCTGGACGGAAAAGCAAGGAGTCT
AGTCCAAAGGGGCGCTCAAGCTCCGCTTCTAGTCCCCCTAAAAAGGAACACCATCACCATCACCATCACG
CCGAGTCTCCTAAGGCTCCTATGCCACTGCTCCCACCACCTCCACCACCTGAGCCACAGTCAAGCGAAGA
CCCCATCAGCCCACCCGAGCCTCAGGATCTGTCCTCTAGTATTTGCAAAGAGGAAAAGATGCCCAGAGCA
GGCAGCCTGGAGAGTGATGGCTGTCCAAAAGAACCCGCCAAGACCCAGCCTATGGTGGCAGCCGCTGCAA
CTACCACCACAACCACAACTACCACAGTGGCCGAAAAATACAAGCATCGCGGCGAGGGCGAACGAAAGGA
CATTGTGTCAAGCTCCATGCCCAGACCTAACCGGGAGGAACCAGTCGATAGTAGGACACCCGTGACTGAG
AGAGTCTCATAGGAATTCAATTCTAACTAGACGCGTTAAGTCGACAATCAACCTCTGGATTACAAAATTT
GTGAAAGATTGACTGGTATTCTTAACTATGTTGCTCCTTTTACGCTATGTGGATACGCTGCTTTAATGCC
TTTGTATCATGCTATTGCTTCCCGTATGGCTTTCATTTTCTCCTCCTTGTATAAATCCTGGTTGCTGTCT
CTTTATGAGGAGTTGTGGCCCGTTGTCAGGCAACGTGGCGTGGTGTGCACTGTGTTTGCTGACGCAACCC
CCACTGGTTGGGGCATTGCCACCACCTGTCAGCTCCTTTCCGGGACTTTCGCTTTCCCCCTCCCTATTGC
CACGGCGGAACTCATCGCCGCCTGCCTTGCCCGCTGCTGGACAGGGGCTCGGCTGTTGGGCACTGACAAT
TCCGTGGTGTTGTCGGGGAAATCATCGTCCTTTCCTTGGCTGCTCGCCTGTGTTGCCACCTGGATTCTGC
GCGGGACGTCCTTCTGCTACGTCCCTTCGGCCCTCAATCCAGCGGACCTTCCTTCCCGCGGCCTGCTGCC
GGCTCTGCGGCCTCTTCCGCGTCTTCGCCTTCGCCCTCAGACGAGTCGGATCTCCCTTTGGGCCGCCTCC
CCGCGTCGACTTTAAGACCAATGACTTACAAGGCAGCTGTAGATCTTAGCCACTTTTTAAAAGAAAAGGG
GGGACTGGAAGGGCTAATTCACTCCCAACGAAGACAAGATCTGCTTTTTGCTTGTACTGGGTCTCTCTGG
TTAGACCAGATCTGAGCCTGGGAGCTCTCTGGCTAACTAGGGAACCCACTGCTTAAGCCTCAATAAAGCT
TGCCTTGAGTGCTTCAAGTAGTGTGTGCCCGTCTGTTGTGTGACTCTGGTAACTAGAGATCCCTCAGACC
CTTTTAGTCAGTGTGGAAAATCTCTAGCAGGGCCCGTTTAAACCCGCTGATCAGCCTCGACTGTGCCTTC
TAGTTGCCAGCCATCTGTTGTTTGCCCCTCCCCCGTGCCTTCCTTGACCCTGGAAGGTGCCACTCCCACT
GTCCTTTCCTAATAAAATGAGGAAATTGCATCGCATTGTCTGAGTAGGTGTCATTCTATTCTGGGGGGTG
GGGTGGGGCAGGACAGCAAGGGGGAGGATTGGGAAGACAATAGCAGGCATGCTGGGGATGCGGTGGGCTC
TATGGCTTCTGAGGCGGAAAGAACCAGCTGGGGCTCTAGGGGGTATCCCC
[124 nt withheld, positions 9501-9624]
C
[91 nt withheld, positions 9626-9716]
A
[49 nt withheld, positions 9718-9766]
CCTTTGACGTTGGAGTCCACGTTCTTT
[37 nt withheld, positions 9794-9830]
ACCCTATCTCGGTCTATTCTTTTGATTTATAAGGGATTTTGCCGATTTCGGCCTATTGGTTAAAAAATGA
GCTGATTTAACAAAAATTTAACGCGAATTAATTCTGTGGAATGTGTGTCAGTTAGGGTGTGGAAAGTCCC
CAGGCTCCCCAGCAGGCAGAAGTATGCAAAGCATGCATCTCAATTAGTCAGCAACCAGGTGTGGAAAGTC
CCCAGGCTCCCCAGCAGGCAGAAGTATGCAAAGCATGCATCTCAATTAGTCAGCAACCATAGTCCCGCCC
CTAACTCCGCCCATCCCGCCCCTAACTCCGCCCAGTTCCGCCCATTCTCCGCCCCATGGCTGACTAATTT
TTTTTATTTATGCAGAGGCCGAGGCCGCCTCTGCCTCTGAGCTATTCCAGAAGTAGTGAGGAGGCTTTTT
TGGAGGCCTAGGCTTTTGCAAAAAGCTCCCGGGAGCTTGTATATCCATTTTCGGATCTGATCAGCACGTG
TTGACAATTAATCATCGGCATAGTATATCGGCATAGTATAATACGACAAGGTGAGGAACTAAACCATGGC
CAAGTTGACCAGTGCCGTTCCGGTGCTCACCGCGCGCGACGTCGCCGGAGCGGTCGAGTTCTGGACCGAC
CGGCTCGGGTTCTCCCGGGACTTCGTGGAGGACGACTTCGCCGGTGTGGTCCGGGACGACGTGACCCTGT
TCATCAGCGCGGTCCAGGACCAGGTGGTGCCGGACAACACCCTGGCCTGGGTGTGGGTGCGCGGCCTGGA
CGAGCTGTACGCCGAGTGGTCGGAGGTCGTGTCCACGAACTTCCGGGACGCCTCCGGGCCGGCCATGACC
GAGATCGGCGAGCAGCCGTGGGGGCGGGAGTTCGCCCTGCGCGACCCGGCCGGCAACTGCGTGCACTTCG
TGGCCGAGGAGCAGGACTGACACGTGCTACGAGATTTCGATTCCACCGCCGCCTTCTATGAAAGGTTGGG
CTTCGGAATCGTTTTCCGGGACGCCGGCTGGATGATCCTCCAGCGCGGGGATCTCATGCTGGAGTTCTTC
GCCCACCCCAACTTGTTTATTGCAGCTTATAATGGTTACAAATAAAGCAATAGCATCACAAATTTCACAA
ATAAAGCATTTTTTTCACTGCATTCTAGTTGTGGTTTGTCCAAACTCATCAATGTATCTTATCATGTCTG
TATACCGTCGACCTCTAGCTAGAGCTTGGCGTAATCATGGTCATAGCTGTTTCCTGTGTGAAATTGTTAT
CCGCTCACAATTCCACACAACATACGAGCCGGAAGCATAAAGTGTAAAGCCTGGGGTGCCTAATGAGTGA
GCTAACTCACATTAATTGCGTTGCGCTCACTGCCCGCTTTCCAGTCGGGAAACCTGTCGTGCCAGCTGCA
TTAATGAATCGGCCAACGCGCGGGGAGAGGCGGTTTGCGTATTGGGCGCTCTTCCGCTTCCTCGCTCACT
GACTCGCTGCGCTCGGTCGTTCGGCTGCGGCGAGCGGTATCAGCTCACTCAAAGGCGGTAATACGGTTAT
CCACAGAATCAGGGGATAACGCAGGAAAGAACATGTGAGCAAAAGGCCAGCAAAAGGCCAGGAACCGTAA
AAAGGCCGCGTTGCTGGCGTTTTTCCATAGGCTCCGCCCCCCTGACGAGCATCACAAAAATCGACGCTCA
AGTCAGAGGTGGCGAAACCCGACAGGACTATAAAGATACCAGGCGTTTCCCCCTGGAAGCTCCCTCGTGC
GCTCTCCTGTTCCGACCCTGCCGCTTACCGGATACCTGTCCGCCTTTCTCCCTTCGGGAAGCGTGGCGCT
TTCTCATAGCTCACGCTGTAGGTATCTCAGTTCGGTGTAGGTCGTTCGCTCCAAGCTGGGCTGTGTGCAC
GAACCCCCCGTTCAGCCCGACCGCTGCGCCTTATCCGGTAACTATCGTCTTGAGTCCAACCCGGTAAGAC
ACGACTTATCGCCACTGGCAGCAGCCACTGGTAACAGGATTAGCAGAGCGAGGTATGTAGGCGGTGCTAC
AGAGTTCTTGAAGTGGTGGCCTAACTACGGCTACACTAGAAGAACAGTATTTGGTATCTGCGCTCTGCTG
AAGCCAGTTACCTTCGGAAAAAGAGTTGGTAGCTCTTGATCCGGCAAACAAACCACCGCTGGTAGCGGTG
GTTTTTTTGTTTGCAAGCAGCAGATTACGCGCAGAAAAAAAGGATCTCAAGAAGATCCTTTGATCTTTTC
TACGGGGTCTGACGCTCAGTGGAACGAAAACTCACGTTAAGGGATTTTGGTCATGAGATTATCAAAAAGG
ATCTTCACCTAGATCCTTTTAAATTAAAAATGAAGTTTTAAATCAATCTAAAGTATATATGAGTAAACTT
GGTCTGACAGTTACCAATGCTTAATCAGTGAGGCACCTATCTCAGCGATCTGTCTATTTCGTTCATCCAT
AGTTGCCTGACTCCCCGTCGTGTAGATAACTACGATACGGGAGGGCTTACCATCTGGCCCCAGTGCTGCA
ATGATACCGCGAGACCCACGCTCACCGGCTCCAGATTTATCAGCAATAAACCAGCCAGCCGGAAGGGCCG
AGCGCAGAAGTGGTCCTGCAACTTTATCCGCCTCCATCCAGTCTATTAATTGTTGCCGGGAAGCTAGAGT
AAGTAGTTCGCCAGTTAATAGTTTGCGCAACGTTGTTGCCATTGCTACAGGCATCGTGGTGTCACGCTCG
TCGTTTGGTATGGCTTCATTCAGCTCCGGTTCCCAACGATCAAGGCGAGTTACATGATCCCCCATGTTGT
GCAAAAAAGCGGTTAGCTCCTTCGGTCCTCCGATCGTTGTCAGAAGTAAGTTGGCCGCAGTGTTATCACT
CATGGTTATGGCAGCACTGCATAATTCTCTTACTGTCATGCCATCCGTAAGATGCTTTTCTGTGACTGGT
GAGTACTCAACCAAGTCATTCTGAGAATAGTGTATGCGGCGACCGAGTTGCTCTTGCCCGGCGTCAATAC
GGGATAATACCGCGCCACATAGCAGAACTTTAAAAGTGCTCATCATTGGAAAACGTTCTTCGGGGCGAAA
ACTCTCAAGGATCTTACCGCTGTTGAGATCCAGTTCGATGTAACCCACTCGTGCACCCAACTGATCTTCA
GCATCTTTTACTTTCACCAGCGTTTCTGGGTGAGCAAAAACAGGAAGGCAAAATGCCGCAAAAAAGGGAA
TAAGGGCGACACGGAAATGTTGAATACTCATACTCTTCCTTTTTCAATATTATTGAAGCATTTATCAGGG
TTATTGTCTCATGAGCGGATACATATTTGAATGTATTTAGAAAAATAAACAAATAGGGGTTCCGCGCACA
TTTCCCCGAAAAGTGCCACCTGACGTCGACGGATCGGGAGATCTCCCGATCCCCTATGGTGCACTCTCAG
TACAATCTGCTCTGATGCCGCATAGTTAAGCCAGTATCTGCTCCCTGCTTGTGTGTTGGAGGTCGCTGAG
TAGTGCGCGAGCAAAATTTAAGCTACAACAAGGCAAGGCTTGACCGACAATTGCATGAAGAATCTGCTTA
GGGTTAGGCGTTTTGCGCTGCTTCGCGATGTACGGGCCAGATATACGCGTT
Features (pLannotate 1.2.2; 32 found; start..end, strand, type, name):
      1..380     +  enhancer       CMV enhancer: human cytomegalovirus immediate early enhancer
    381..580     +  promoter       CMV promoter: human cytomegalovirus (CMV) immediate early promoter
    598..778     +  LTR            5' LTR (truncated): truncated 5' long terminal repeat (LTR) from HIV-1
    825..950     +  misc_feature   HIV-1 Ψ: packaging signal of human immunodeficiency virus type 1
    934..1297    +  CDS            HIV-1 gag (fragment): gag protein from human immunodeficiency virus 1; gag
   1443..1676    +  misc_feature   RRE: The Rev response element (RRE) of HIV-1 allows for Rev-dependent mRNA export from the nucleus to the cytoplasm.
   2053..2153    +  CDS            Rev (fragment): human immunodeficiency virus 1 (HIV-1) Rev protein; rev; enhances nuclear export of unspliced and incompletely spliced viral mRNAs
   2203..2320    +  misc_feature   cPPT/CTS: central polypurine tract and central termination sequence of HIV-1
   2365..2812    +  promoter       hSyn promoter: human synapsin I promoter; confers neuron-specific expression (Kügler et al., 2003)
   2945..7045    +  CDS            Cas9: Cas9 (Csn1) endonuclease from the Streptococcus pyogenes Type II CRISPR/Cas system generates RNA-guided double strand breaks in DNA
   7046..7093    +  CDS            nucleoplasmin NLS: bipartite nuclear localization signal from nucleoplasmin
   7145..7357    +  CDS            KRBOX4 (fragment): KRBX4_HUMAN - Also known as ZNF673. Experimental evidence at protein level: Swiss-Prot protein existence level 1. From Homo sapiens (Human).
   7412..8269    +  CDS            MeCP2: transcriptional repression domain from rat methyl-CpG-binding protein 2 (Nan et al., 1997)
   8306..8894    +  misc_feature   WPRE: woodchuck hepatitis virus posttranscriptional regulatory element
   8945..8964    +  misc_feature   cPPT/CTS (fragment): central polypurine tract and central termination sequence of HIV-1
   8966..9199    +  LTR            3' LTR (ΔU3): self-inactivating 3' long terminal repeat (LTR) from HIV-1
   9231..9455    +  polyA_signal   bGH poly(A) signal: bovine growth hormone polyadenylation signal
   9459..9480    +  promoter       SV40 promoter (fragment): SV40 enhancer and early promoter
   9501..9929    +  rep_origin     f1 ori (sequence partly withheld): f1 bacteriophage origin of replication; arrow indicates direction of (+) strand synthesis
   9943..10272   +  promoter       SV40 promoter: SV40 enhancer and early promoter
  10320..10367   +  promoter       EM7 promoter: synthetic bacterial promoter&nbsp
  10386..10760   +  CDS            BleoR: antibiotic-binding protein; Sh ble from Streptoalloteichus hindustanus; confers resistance to bleomycin, phleomycin, and Zeocin™
  10770..10895   +  CDS            ble (fragment): BLE_KLEPN - Experimental evidence at protein level: Swiss-Prot protein existence level 1. Binding protein with a strong affinity to the bleomycin family of antibiotics. Binds to CL990; an antimitotic-antibiotic compound. From Klebsiella pneumoniae.
  10890..11011   +  polyA_signal   SV40 poly(A) signal: SV40 polyadenylation signal
  11082..11104   -  protein_bind   lac operator (fragment): The lac repressor binds to the lac operator to inhibit transcription in E. coli. This inhibition can be relieved by adding lactose or isopropyl-β-D-thiogalactopyranoside (IPTG). lac repressor encoded by lacI
  11108..11138   -  promoter       lac promoter: promoter for the E. coli lac operon
  11153..11174   -  protein_bind   CAP binding site: CAP binding activates transcription in the presence of cAMP. E. coli catabolite activator protein
  11187..11279   -  CDS            lacI (fragment): lac repressor; lacI; The lac repressor binds to the lac operator to inhibit transcription in E. coli. This inhibition can be relieved by adding lactose or isopropyl-β-D-thiogalactopyranoside (IPTG).
  11462..12050   -  rep_origin     ori: high-copy-number ColE1/pMB1/pBR322/pUC origin of replication
  12221..13081   -  CDS            AmpR: β-lactamase; bla; confers resistance to ampicillin, carbenicillin, and related antibiotics
  13082..13186   -  promoter       AmpR promoter: bla
  13245..13297   -  misc_feature   bom (fragment): basis of mobility region from pBR322
