[The description below was written by a language model from this plasmid's Addgene catalogue record and pLannotate feature annotations shown in this document.]
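Description:
lenti SYN-dCas9-KRAB-MeCP2 is a 13.5 kb lentiviral transfer plasmid for CRISPR interference in neurons, built on the lentiCRISPR v2 backbone by Gibson assembly. It is propagated in E. coli through a high-copy ColE1/pUC-type origin with ampicillin selection (AmpR), and the backbone also carries an f1 origin. Outside the viral genome sits an SV40/EM7-driven BleoR cassette with an SV40 poly(A) signal. This could in principle allow Zeocin selection of transfected cells, but it would not be packaged into virus.

The viral portion has a third-generation, self-inactivating layout. A CMV enhancer/promoter is fused to a truncated HIV-1 5' LTR to drive genomic RNA production in packaging cells. It is followed by the Ψ packaging signal with a gag fragment, the RRE for Rev-dependent nuclear export, and the cPPT/CTS, which aids nuclear import. The unit ends in a ΔU3 3' LTR followed by a bGH poly(A) signal.

Between these elements, the human synapsin I (SYN) promoter confers neuron-restricted expression of a single synthetic open reading frame. It encodes a Streptococcus pyogenes Cas9 (annotated as Cas9, but catalogued as the nuclease-dead dCas9), a nucleoplasmin NLS, a KRAB repressor domain and the MeCP2 transcriptional repression domain. The record lists an N-terminal 3x FLAG tag and a C-terminal 7x His tag, although the feature table does not annotate them. A WPRE downstream of the coding sequence boosts transcript stability and expression.

No sgRNA cassette (U6 promoter or scaffold) is annotated, so the guide RNA presumably has to come from a separate vector. The repressor fusion was derived from an earlier dCas9-KRAB-MeCP2 plasmid. Once directed to a promoter by a guide, it silences the target gene without cutting DNA, and the construct is intended for targeted gene suppression in neuronal cells.
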