Addgene plasmid #155365: lenti SYN-dCas9-KRAB-MeCP2
Purpose: Expresses dCas9-KRAB-MeCP2 fusion driven by human SYN promoter
Depositing lab: Jeremy Day. Depositing organization: University of Alabama at Birmingham. Publication: An Improved CRISPR/dCas9 Interference Tool for Neuronal Gene Suppression. Duke CG, Bach SV, Revanna JS, Sultan FA, Southern NT, Davis MN, Carullo NVN, Bauman AJ, Phillips RA 3rd, Day JJ. Front Genome Ed. 2020 Sep 15;2:9. doi: 10.3389/fgeed.2020.00009. eCollection 2020. PubMed 34713218.
Backbone
  Vector backbone: lentiCRISPR v2
  Backbone manufacturer: Feng Zhang Addgene plasmid #52961
  Backbone size w/o insert (bp): 7958
  Total vector size (bp): 13451
  Vector type: Mammalian Expression, Lentiviral, CRISPR
Growth in bacteria
  Bacterial resistance: Ampicillin, 100 μg/mL
  Growth temperature: 37°C
  Growth strain: NEB Stable
  Copy number: Unknown
Gene/Insert
  Gene/Insert name: dCas9-KRAB-MeCP2
  Species: Synthetic
  Insert size (bp): 5445
  Promoter: SYN
  Tag / fusion protein: 3x FLAG (N terminal on insert); 7x His (C terminal on insert)
  Cloning method: Gibson Cloning
  Sequencing primers: 5′ ATCGACCGGAAGAGGTACAC
Resource information
  A portion of this plasmid was derived from a plasmid made by: dCas9-KRAB-MeCP2 was a gift from Alejandro Chavez & George Church (Addgene plasmid # 110821 ; http://n2t.net/addgene:110821 ; RRID:Addgene_110821)
Terms and licenses: Academic/Nonprofit Terms; Industry Terms: Not Available to Industry
Depositor comments: Full cloning information and validation can be found in preprint on BioRxiv. doi: https://doi.org/10.1101/2020.05.26.116822 https://www.biorxiv.org/content/10.1101/2020.05.26.116822v1
How to cite: lenti SYN-dCas9-KRAB-MeCP2 was a gift from Jeremy Day (Addgene plasmid # 155365 ; http://n2t.net/addgene:155365 ; RRID:Addgene_155365)
